Addgene plasmid #121744: IG510: pMVP (R4-R3) human PDX1
Purpose: pMVP R4-R3 entry plasmid, contains human PDX1 for 3- or 4-component MultiSite Gateway Pro assembly
Depositing lab: Christopher Newgard. Depositing organization: Duke University. Publication: Creation of versatile cloning platforms for transgene expression and dCas9-based epigenome editing. Haldeman JM, Conway AE, Arlotto ME, Slentz DH, Muoio DM, Becker TC, Newgard CB. Nucleic Acids Res. 2018 Dec 27. pii: 5264291. doi: 10.1093/nar/gky1286. PubMed 30590691.
Backbone
  Vector backbone: pDONR221 P4r-P3r
  Backbone manufacturer: Invitrogen
  Backbone size w/o insert (bp): 2664
  Vector type: Synthetic Biology ; pMVP Gateway Entry Plasmid
Growth in bacteria
  Bacterial resistance: Kanamycin, 50 μg/mL
  Growth temperature: 37°C
  Growth strain: DH5alpha
  Copy number: High Copy
Gene/Insert
  Gene/Insert name: Human PDX1 (alt name: PDX-1)
  Species: H. sapiens (human)
  Insert size (bp): 858
  Entrez Gene: PDX1 (a.k.a. GSF, IDX-1, IPF1, IUF1, MODY4, PAGEN1, PDX-1, STF-1)
  Cloning method: Gateway Cloning
  Sequencing primers: 5′ M13F; 3′ M13R
Terms and licenses: Academic/Nonprofit Terms; Industry Terms: Not Available to Industry
Depositor comments: PDX1 PCR'd from HsCD00082591 (DNASU)
How to cite: IG510: pMVP (R4-R3) human PDX1 was a gift from Christopher Newgard (Addgene plasmid # 121744 ; http://n2t.net/addgene:121744 ; RRID:Addgene_121744)
