[The description below was written by a language model from this plasmid's Addgene catalogue record and pLannotate feature annotations shown in this document.]
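Description:
IG510: pMVP (R4-R3) human PDX1 is a MultiSite Gateway Pro entry plasmid built on the Invitrogen pDONR221 P4r-P3r backbone and belonging to the pMVP modular cloning platform. It is a small (about 3.5 kb) bacterial cloning vector, maintained at high copy through a ColE1/pUC-type origin and selected with kanamycin via an aminoglycoside phosphotransferase (KanR) gene. Upstream of the cloning region sit the rrnB T1 and T2 transcription terminators typical of pDONR vectors, which insulate the insert from read-through transcription in E. coli. Short lacI and lacZα fragments and a T7 promoter are backbone remnants flanking the M13 sequencing primer sites.

The payload is the human PDX1 coding sequence (about 850 bp), amplified from a clone-repository template and introduced by Gateway recombination. PDX1 is a homeodomain transcription factor that activates insulin, glucokinase, GLUT2 and other islet genes. The open reading frame is flanked by attR-type recombination sites. The automated annotation labels these attR1 (overlapping an attB4 core) and attR3, which fits the attR4/attR3 pair expected from the plasmid name and the P4r-P3r donor. No eukaryotic promoter, tag or polyadenylation signal is annotated, so the plasmid is not an expression construct by itself. Instead, it supplies the gene module in 3- or 4-component LR assemblies, where it is combined with other entry plasmids and a destination vector to produce a finished PDX1 expression construct. The record does not specify which partner modules or destination vectors are intended.
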