Features (pLannotate 1.2.2; 11 found; start..end, strand, type, name):
    121..213     +  CDS            lacI (fragment): lac repressor; lacI; The lac repressor binds to the lac operator to inhibit transcription in E. coli. This inhibition can be relieved by adding lactose or isopropyl-β-D-thiogalactopyranoside (IPTG).
    268..295     -  terminator     rrnB T2 terminator: transcription terminator T2 from the E. coli rrnB gene
    427..470     +  terminator     rrnB T1 terminator: Escherichia coli rrnB; transcription terminator T1 from the E. coli rrnB gene
    517..553     -  CDS            lacZα (fragment): LacZα fragment of β-galactosidase; lacZ fragment
    603..722     -  protein_bind   attR1: mutant version of attR; recombination site for the Gateway® LR reaction LR Clonase™
    706..726     -  protein_bind   attB4: mutant version of attB; core recombination site for the Gateway® BP reaction BP Clonase™
    732..1580    +  CDS            PDX1: PDX1_HUMAN - Also known as IPF1, STF1. Experimental evidence at protein level: Swiss-Prot protein existence level 1. Activates insulin, somatostatin, glucokinase, islet amyloid polypeptide and glucose transporter type 2 gene transcription. Particularly involved in glucose-dependent regulation of insulin gene transcription. As part of a PDX1:PBX1b:MEIS2b complex in pancreatic acinar cells is involved in the transcriptional activation of the ELA1 enhancer; the complex binds to the enhancer B element and cooperates with the transcription factor 1 complex (PTF1) bound to the enhancer A element. Bi
   1585..1708    +  protein_bind   attR3: mutant version of attR; recombination site for the Gateway® LR reaction LR Clonase™
   1764..1782    -  promoter       T7 promoter: promoter for bacteriophage T7 RNA polymerase
   1916..2725    +  CDS            KanR: aminoglycoside phosphotransferase; aph(3')-Ia; confers resistance to kanamycin in bacteria or G418 (Geneticin®) in eukaryotes
   2872..3460    +  rep_origin     ori: high-copy-number ColE1/pMB1/pBR322/pUC origin of replication
>Addgene plasmid #121744 | IG510: pMVP (R4-R3) human PDX1 | addgene full sequence | sequence record 237181 | Addgene NGS Result
CTTTCCTGCGTTATCCCCTGATTCTGTGGATAACCGTATTACCGCCTTTGAGTGAGCTGATACCGCTCGC
CGCAGCCGAACGACCGAGCGCAGCGAGTCAGTGAGCGAGGAAGCGGAAGAGCGCCCAATACGCAAACCGC
CTCTCCCCGCGCGTTGGCCGATTCATTAATGCAGCTGGCACGACAGGTTTCCCGACTGGAAAGCGGGCAG
TGAGCGCAACGCAATTAATACGCGTACCGCTAGCCAGGAAGAGTTTGTAGAAACGCAAAAAGGCCATCCG
TCAGGATGGCCTTCTGCTTAGTTTGATGCCTGGCAGTTTATGGCGGGCGTCCTGCCCGCCACCCTCCGGG
CCGTTGCTTCACAACGTTCAAATCCGCTCCCGGCGGATTTGTCCTACTCAGGAGAGCGTTCACCGACAAA
CAACAGATAAAACGAAAGGCCCAGTCTTCCGACTGAGCCTTTCGTTTTATTTGATGCCTGGCAGTTCCCT
ACTCTCGCGTTAACGCTAGCATGGATGTTTTCCCAGTCACGACGTTGTAAAACGACGGCCAGTCTTAAGC
TCGGGCCCCTACAGGTCACTAATACCATCTAAGTAGTTGATTCATAGTGACTGGATATGTTGTGTTTTAC
AGTATTATGTAGTCTGTTTTTTATGCAAAATCTAATTTAATATATTGATATTTATATCATTTTACGTTTC
TCGTTCAACTTTTCTATACAAAGTTGCCACCATGAACGGCGAGGAGCAGTACTACGCGGCCACGCAGCTT
TACAAGGACCCATGCGCGTTCCAGCGAGGCCCGGCGCCGGAGTTCAGCGCCAGCCCCCCTGCGTGCCTGT
ACATGGGCCGCCAGCCCCCGCCGCCGCCGCCGCACCCGTTCCCTGGCGCCCTGGGCGCGCTGGAGCAGGG
CAGCCCCCCGGACATCTCCCCGTACGAGGTGCCCCCCCTCGCCGACGACCCCGCGGTGGCGCACCTTCAC
CACCACCTCCCGGCTCAGCTCGCGCTCCCCCACCCGCCCGCCGGGCCCTTCCCGGAGGGAGCCGAGCCGG
GCGTCCTGGAGGAGCCCAACCGCGTCCAGCTGCCTTTCCCATGGATGAAGTCTACCAAAGCTCACGCGTG
GAAAGGCCAGTGGGCAGGCGGCGCCTACGCTGCGGAGCCGGAGGAGAACAAGCGGACGCGCACGGCCTAC
ACGCGCGCACAGCTGCTAGAGCTGGAGAAGGAGTTCCTATTCAACAAGTACATCTCACGGCCGCGCCGGG
TGGAGCTGGCTGTCATGTTGAACTTGACCGAGAGACACATCAAGATCTGGTTCCAAAACCGCCGCATGAA
GTGGAAAAAGGAGGAGGACAAGAAGCGCGGCGGCGGGACAGCTGTCGGGGGTGGCGGGGTCGCGGAGCCT
GAGCAGGACTGCGCCGTGACCTCCGGCGAGGAGCTTCTGGCGCTGCCGCCGCCGCCGCCCCCCGGAGGTG
CTGTGCCGCCCGCTGCCCCCGTTGCCGCCCGAGAGGGCCGCCTGCCGCCTGGCCTTAGCGCGTCGCCACA
GCCCTCCAGCGTCGCGCCTCGGCGGCCGCAGGAACCACGATGAGCAACTTTGTATAATAAAGTTGAACGA
GAAACGTAAAATGATATAAATATCAATATATTAAATTAGATTTTGCATAAAAAACAGACTACATAATACT
GTAAAACACAACATATCCAGTCACTATGAATCAACTACTTAGATGGTATTAGTGACCTGTACTGCAGGGC
GGCCGCGATATCCCCTATAGTGAGTCGTATTACATGGTCATAGCTGTTTCCTGGCAGCTCTGGCCCGTGT
CTCAAAATCTCTGATGTTACATTGCACAAGATAAAAATATATCATCATGAACAATAAAACTGTCTGCTTA
CATAAACAGTAATACAAGGGGTGTTATGAGCCATATTCAACGGGAAACGTCGAGGCCGCGATTAAATTCC
AACATGGATGCTGATTTATATGGGTATAAATGGGCTCGCGATAATGTCGGGCAATCAGGTGCGACAATCT
ATCGCTTGTATGGGAAGCCCGATGCGCCAGAGTTGTTTCTGAAACATGGCAAAGGTAGCGTTGCCAATGA
TGTTACAGATGAGATGGTCAGACTAAACTGGCTGACGGAATTTATGCCTCTTCCGACCATCAAGCATTTT
ATCCGTACTCCTGATGATGCATGGTTACTCACCACTGCGATCCCCGGAAAAACAGCATTCCAGGTATTAG
AAGAATATCCTGATTCAGGTGAAAATATTGTTGATGCGCTGGCAGTGTTCCTGCGCCGGTTGCATTCGAT
TCCTGTTTGTAATTGTCCTTTTAACAGCGATCGCGTATTTCGTCTCGCTCAGGCGCAATCACGAATGAAT
AACGGTTTGGTTGATGCGAGTGATTTTGATGACGAGCGTAATGGCTGGCCTGTTGAACAAGTCTGGAAAG
AAATGCATAAACTTTTGCCATTCTCACCGGATTCAGTCGTCACTCATGGTGATTTCTCACTTGATAACCT
TATTTTTGACGAGGGGAAATTAATAGGTTGTATTGATGTTGGACGAGTCGGAATCGCAGACCGATACCAG
GATCTTGCCATCCTATGGAACTGCCTCGGTGAGTTTTCTCCTTCATTACAGAAACGGCTTTTTCAAAAAT
ATGGTATTGATAATCCTGATATGAATAAATTGCAGTTTCATTTGATGCTCGATGAGTTTTTCTAATCAGA
ATTGGTTAATTGGTTGTAACACTGGCAGAGCATTACGCTGACTTGACGGGACGGCGCAAGCTCATGACCA
AAATCCCTTAACGTGAGTTACGCGTCGTTCCACTGAGCGTCAGACCCCGTAGAAAAGATCAAAGGATCTT
CTTGAGATCCTTTTTTTCTGCGCGTAATCTGCTGCTTGCAAACAAAAAAACCACCGCTACCAGCGGTGGT
TTGTTTGCCGGATCAAGAGCTACCAACTCTTTTTCCGAAGGTAACTGGCTTCAGCAGAGCGCAGATACCA
AATACTGTTCTTCTAGTGTAGCCGTAGTTAGGCCACCACTTCAAGAACTCTGTAGCACCGCCTACATACC
TCGCTCTGCTAATCCTGTTACCAGTGGCTGCTGCCAGTGGCGATAAGTCGTGTCTTACCGGGTTGGACTC
AAGACGATAGTTACCGGATAAGGCGCAGCGGTCGGGCTGAACGGGGGGTTCGTGCACACAGCCCAGCTTG
GAGCGAACGACCTACACCGAACTGAGATACCTACAGCGTGAGCTATGAGAAAGCGCCACGCTTCCCGAAG
GGAGAAAGGCGGACAGGTATCCGGTAAGCGGCAGGGTCGGAACAGGAGAGCGCACGAGGGAGCTTCCAGG
GGGAAACGCCTGGTATCTTTATAGTCCTGTCGGGTTTCGCCACCTCTGACTTGAGCGTCGATTTTTGTGA
TGCTCGTCAGGGGGGCGGAGCCTATGGAAAAACGCCAGCAACGCGGCCTTTTTACGGTTCCTGGCCTTTT
GCTGGCCTTTTGCTCACATGTT
